Addgene plasmid #187725: His-Precission-NEDD4L (381-975)_pcDNA3.1(+)
Purpose: Express his-tagged NEDD4L W2-W3-W4-HECT (381) in mammalian cells
Depositing lab: Sandra Gabelli. Depositing organization: Johns Hopkins University and School of Medicine. Publication: NEDD4L intramolecular interactions regulate its auto and substrate Na(V)1.5 ubiquitination. Wright KM, Nathan S, Jiang H, Xia W, Kim H, Chakouri N, Nwafor JN, Fossier L, Srinivasan L, Chen Z, Boronina T, Post J, Paul S, Cole RN, Ben-Johny M, Cole PA, Gabelli SB. J Biol Chem. 2024 Mar;300(3):105715. doi: 10.1016/j.jbc.2024.105715. Epub 2024 Feb 2. PubMed 38309503.
Backbone
  Vector backbone: pcDNA3.1
  Vector type: Mammalian Expression
Growth in bacteria
  Bacterial resistance: Ampicillin, 100 μg/mL
  Growth temperature: 37°C
  Growth strain: DH5alpha
  Copy number: Low Copy
Gene/Insert
  Gene/Insert name: NEDD4L residues 381-975 (alt name: Q96PU5)
  Species: H. sapiens (human)
  Insert size (bp): 1785
  Mutation: deletion of residues 1-380
  Entrez Gene: NEDD4L (a.k.a. NEDD4-2, NEDD4.2, PVNH7, RSP5, hNEDD4-2)
  Tag / fusion protein: His-HRV 3C site (N terminal on insert)
  Cloning method: Restriction Enzyme; 5′ cloning site unknown (unknown if destroyed)
Terms and licenses: Academic/Nonprofit Terms; Industry Terms: Not Available to Industry
How to cite: His-Precission-NEDD4L (381-975)_pcDNA3.1(+) was a gift from Sandra Gabelli (Addgene plasmid # 187725 ; http://n2t.net/addgene:187725 ; RRID:Addgene_187725)
