[The description below was written by a language model from this plasmid's Addgene catalogue record and pLannotate feature annotations shown in this document.]
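Description:
His-Precission-NEDD4L (381-975)_pcDNA3.1(+) is a 7.2 kb mammalian expression plasmid built on the pcDNA3.1 backbone. It is propagated in E. coli through a ColE1/pUC-type origin and selected with ampicillin via the β-lactamase gene and its native promoter. The catalogue entry lists it as low copy, although the annotated origin is of the type usually described as high copy. An f1 origin is also present. For selection in mammalian cells the backbone carries a neomycin phosphotransferase gene driven by the SV40 enhancer/early promoter and terminated by an SV40 polyadenylation signal, which permits G418 selection of stable transfectants. Small annotated fragments (a truncated HIV-1 LTR, ble, lacI, bom and lac promoter/operator pieces) appear to be short backbone remnants or similarity hits rather than functional elements.

The payload is a 1,785 bp fragment of human NEDD4L encoding residues 381–975, with residues 1–380 deleted. According to the record, this leaves the WW2, WW3 and WW4 domains and the catalytic HECT domain of this E3 ubiquitin ligase. Expression is driven by the CMV immediate-early enhancer and promoter and terminated by the bovine growth hormone polyadenylation signal. A T7 promoter lies upstream of the coding region and could support in vitro transcription. The protein carries an N-terminal His tag followed by an HRV 3C (PreScission) protease site, so the tag can be used for affinity capture and then cleaved off. The stated purpose is expression of this His-tagged truncation in mammalian cells. The associated study concerns how NEDD4L intramolecular interactions regulate its autoubiquitination and its ubiquitination of the sodium channel NaV1.5.
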