Features (pLannotate 1.2.2; 21 found; start..end, strand, type, name):
     28..80      -  misc_feature   bom (fragment): basis of mobility region from pBR322
    235..614     +  enhancer       CMV enhancer: human cytomegalovirus immediate early enhancer
    615..818     +  promoter       CMV promoter: human cytomegalovirus (CMV) immediate early promoter
    814..847     +  LTR            5' LTR (truncated) (fragment): truncated 5' long terminal repeat (LTR) from HIV-1
    863..881     +  promoter       T7 promoter: promoter for bacteriophage T7 RNA polymerase
    907..924     +  CDS            9xHis (fragment): 9xHis affinity tag
    952..2736    +  CDS            NEDD4L (fragment): NED4L_HUMAN - Also known as KIAA0439, NEDL3. Experimental evidence at protein level: Swiss-Prot protein existence level 1. E3 ubiquitin-protein ligase which accepts ubiquitin from an E2 ubiquitin-conjugating enzyme in the form of a thioester and then directly transfers the ubiquitin to targeted substrates. Inhibits TGF- beta signaling by triggering SMAD2 and TGFBR1 ubiquitination and proteasome-dependent degradation. Promotes ubiquitination and internalization of various plasma membrane channels such as ENaC, SCN2A/Nav1.2, SCN3A/Nav1.3, SCN5A/Nav1.5, SCN9A/Nav1.7, SCN10A/Nav1.8, KCNA3/Kv1.3, K
   2790..3014    +  polyA_signal   bGH poly(A) signal: bovine growth hormone polyadenylation signal
   3018..3039    +  promoter       SV40 promoter (fragment): SV40 enhancer and early promoter
   3060..3488    +  rep_origin     f1 ori (sequence partly withheld): f1 bacteriophage origin of replication; arrow indicates direction of (+) strand synthesis
   3502..3831    +  promoter       SV40 promoter: SV40 enhancer and early promoter
   3898..4689    +  CDS            neo: KKA2_KLEPN - Also known as kan, nptII. Experimental evidence at protein level: Swiss-Prot protein existence level 1. Resistance to kanamycin, neomycin, paromomycin, ribostamycin, butirosin and gentamicin B. From Klebsiella pneumoniae.
   4713..4871    +  CDS            ble (fragment): BLE_KLEPN - Experimental evidence at protein level: Swiss-Prot protein existence level 1. Binding protein with a strong affinity to the bleomycin family of antibiotics. Binds to CL990; an antimitotic-antibiotic compound. From Klebsiella pneumoniae.
   4866..4987    +  polyA_signal   SV40 poly(A) signal: SV40 polyadenylation signal
   5060..5076    -  protein_bind   lac operator: The lac repressor binds to the lac operator to inhibit transcription in E. coli. This inhibition can be relieved by adding lactose or isopropyl-β-D-thiogalactopyranoside (IPTG). lac repressor encoded by lacI
   5084..5114    -  promoter       lac promoter: promoter for the E. coli lac operon
   5129..5150    -  protein_bind   CAP binding site: CAP binding activates transcription in the presence of cAMP. E. coli catabolite activator protein
   5163..5255    -  CDS            lacI (fragment): lac repressor; lacI; The lac repressor binds to the lac operator to inhibit transcription in E. coli. This inhibition can be relieved by adding lactose or isopropyl-β-D-thiogalactopyranoside (IPTG).
   5438..6026    -  rep_origin     ori: high-copy-number ColE1/pMB1/pBR322/pUC origin of replication
   6197..7057    -  CDS            AmpR: β-lactamase; bla; confers resistance to ampicillin, carbenicillin, and related antibiotics
   7058..7162    -  promoter       AmpR promoter: bla
>Addgene plasmid #187725 | His-Precission-NEDD4L (381-975)_pcDNA3.1(+) | addgene full sequence | sequence record 372337 | Addgene NGS Result
GACGGATCGGGAGATCTCCCGATCCCCTATGGTGCACTCTCAGTACAATCTGCTCTGATGCCGCATAGTT
AAGCCAGTATCTGCTCCCTGCTTGTGTGTTGGAGGTCGCTGAGTAGTGCGCGAGCAAAATTTAAGCTACA
ACAAGGCAAGGCTTGACCGACAATTGCATGAAGAATCTGCTTAGGGTTAGGCGTTTTGCGCTGCTTCGCG
ATGTACGGGCCAGATATACGCGTTGACATTGATTATTGACTAGTTATTAATAGTAATCAATTACGGGGTC
ATTAGTTCATAGCCCATATATGGAGTTCCGCGTTACATAACTTACGGTAAATGGCCCGCCTGGCTGACCG
CCCAACGACCCCCGCCCATTGACGTCAATAATGACGTATGTTCCCATAGTAACGCCAATAGGGACTTTCC
ATTGACGTCAATGGGTGGAGTATTTACGGTAAACTGCCCACTTGGCAGTACATCAAGTGTATCATATGCC
AAGTACGCCCCCTATTGACGTCAATGACGGTAAATGGCCCGCCTGGCATTATGCCCAGTACATGACCTTA
TGGGACTTTCCTACTTGGCAGTACATCTACGTATTAGTCATCGCTATTACCATGGTGATGCGGTTTTGGC
AGTACATCAATGGGCGTGGATAGCGGTTTGACTCACGGGGATTTCCAAGTCTCCACCCCATTGACGTCAA
TGGGAGTTTGTTTTGGCACCAAAATCAACGGGACTTTCCAAAATGTCGTAACAACTCCGCCCCATTGACG
CAAATGGGCGGTAGGCGTGTACGGTGGGAGGTCTATATAAGCAGAGCTCTCTGGCTAACTAGAGAACCCA
CTGCTTACTGGCTTATCGAAATTAATACGACTCACTATAGGGAGACCCAAGCTGGCTAGCATGGGGCACC
ACCACCACCACCACGGCCTGGAGGTGCTGTTCCAGGGCCCAGTACATACCACGCCGGGTCTGCCTTCAGG
CTGGGAAGAAAGAAAAGATGCTAAGGGGCGCACATACTATGTCAATCATAACAATCGAACCACAACTTGG
ACTCGACCTATCATGCAGCTTGCAGAAGATGGTGCGTCCGGATCAGCCACAAACAGTAACAACCATCTAA
TCGAGCCTCAGATCCGCCGGCCTCGTAGCCTCAGCTCGCCAACAGTAACTTTATCTGCCCCGCTGGAGGG
TGCCAAGGACTCACCCGTACGTCGGGCTGTGAAAGACACCCTTTCCAACCCACAGTCCCCACAGCCATCA
CCTTACAACTCCCCCAAACCACAACACAAAGTCACACAGAGCTTCTTGCCACCCGGCTGGGAAATGAGGA
TAGCGCCAAACGGCCGGCCCTTCTTCATTGATCATAACACAAAGACTACAACCTGGGAAGATCCACGTTT
GAAATTTCCAGTACATATGCGGTCAAAGACATCTTTAAACCCCAATGACCTTGGCCCCCTTCCTCCTGGC
TGGGAAGAAAGAATTCACTTGGATGGCCGAACGTTTTATATTGATCATAATAGCAAAATTACTCAGTGGG
AAGACCCAAGACTGCAGAACCCAGCTATTACTGGTCCGGCTGTCCCTTACTCCAGAGAATTTAAGCAGAA
ATATGACTACTTCAGGAAGAAATTAAAGAAACCTGCTGATATCCCCAATAGGTTTGAAATGAAACTTCAC
AGAAATAACATATTTGAAGAGTCCTATCGGAGAATTATGTCCGTGAAAAGACCAGATGTCCTAAAAGCTA
GACTGTGGATTGAGTTTGAATCAGAGAAAGGTCTTGACTATGGGGGTGTGGCCAGAGAATGGTTCTTCTT
ACTGTCCAAAGAGATGTTCAACCCCTACTACGGCCTCTTTGAGTACTCTGCCACGGACAACTACACCCTT
CAGATCAACCCTAATTCAGGCCTCTGTAATGAGGATCATTTGTCCTACTTCACTTTTATTGGAAGAGTTG
CTGGTCTGGCCGTATTTCATGGGAAGCTCTTAGATGGTTTCTTCATTAGACCATTTTACAAGATGATGTT
GGGAAAGCAGATAACCCTGAATGACATGGAATCTGTGGATAGTGAATATTACAACTCTTTGAAATGGATC
CTGGAGAATGACCCTACTGAGCTGGACCTCATGTTCTGCATAGACGAAGAAAACTTTGGACAGACATATC
AAGTGGATTTGAAGCCCAATGGGTCAGAAATAATGGTCACAAATGAAAACAAAAGGGAATATATCGACTT
AGTCATCCAGTGGAGATTTGTGAACAGGGTCCAGAAGCAGATGAACGCCTTCTTGGAGGGATTCACAGAA
CTACTTCCTATTGATTTGATTAAAATTTTTGATGAAAATGAGCTGGAGTTGCTCATGTGCGGCCTCGGTG
ATGTGGATGTGAATGACTGGAGACAGCATTCTATTTACAAGAACGGCTACTGCCCAAACCACCCCGTCAT
TCAGTGGTTCTGGAAGGCTGTGCTACTCATGGACGCCGAAAAGCGTATCCGGTTACTGCAGTTTGTCACA
GGGACATCGCGAGTACCTATGAATGGATTTGCCGAACTTTATGGTTCCAATGGTCCTCAGCTATTTACAA
TAGAGCAATGGGGCAGTCCTGAGAAACTGCCCAGAGCTCACACATGCTTTAATCGCCTTGACTTACCTCC
ATATGAAACCTTTGAAGATTTACGAGAGAAACTTCTCATGGCCGTGGAAAATGCTCAAGGATTTGAAGGG
GTGGATTAAGCGGCCGCTCGAGTCTAGAGGGCCCGTTTAAACCCGCTGATCAGCCTCGACTGTGCCTTCT
AGTTGCCAGCCATCTGTTGTTTGCCCCTCCCCCGTGCCTTCCTTGACCCTGGAAGGTGCCACTCCCACTG
TCCTTTCCTAATAAAATGAGGAAATTGCATCGCATTGTCTGAGTAGGTGTCATTCTATTCTGGGGGGTGG
GGTGGGGCAGGACAGCAAGGGGGAGGATTGGGAAGACAATAGCAGGCATGCTGGGGATGCGGTGGGCTCT
ATGGCTTCTGAGGCGGAAAGAACCAGCTGGGGCTCTAGGGGGTATCCCC
[124 nt withheld, positions 3060-3183]
C
[91 nt withheld, positions 3185-3275]
A
[49 nt withheld, positions 3277-3325]
CCTTTGACGTTGGAGTCCACGTTCTTT
[37 nt withheld, positions 3353-3389]
ACCCTATCTCGGTCTATTCTTTTGATTTATAAGGGATTTTGCCGATTTCGGCCTATTGGTTAAAAAATGA
GCTGATTTAACAAAAATTTAACGCGAATTAATTCTGTGGAATGTGTGTCAGTTAGGGTGTGGAAAGTCCC
CAGGCTCCCCAGCAGGCAGAAGTATGCAAAGCATGCATCTCAATTAGTCAGCAACCAGGTGTGGAAAGTC
CCCAGGCTCCCCAGCAGGCAGAAGTATGCAAAGCATGCATCTCAATTAGTCAGCAACCATAGTCCCGCCC
CTAACTCCGCCCATCCCGCCCCTAACTCCGCCCAGTTCCGCCCATTCTCCGCCCCATGGCTGACTAATTT
TTTTTATTTATGCAGAGGCCGAGGCCGCCTCTGCCTCTGAGCTATTCCAGAAGTAGTGAGGAGGCTTTTT
TGGAGGCCTAGGCTTTTGCAAAAAGCTCCCGGGAGCTTGTATATCCATTTTCGGATCTGATCAAGAGACA
GGATGAGGATCGTTTCGCATGATTGAACAAGATGGATTGCACGCAGGTTCTCCGGCCGCTTGGGTGGAGA
GGCTATTCGGCTATGACTGGGCACAACAGACAATCGGCTGCTCTGATGCCGCCGTGTTCCGGCTGTCAGC
GCAGGGGCGCCCGGTTCTTTTTGTCAAGACCGACCTGTCCGGTGCCCTGAATGAACTGCAGGACGAGGCA
GCGCGGCTATCGTGGCTGGCCACGACGGGCGTTCCTTGCGCAGCTGTGCTCGACGTTGTCACTGAAGCGG
GAAGGGACTGGCTGCTATTGGGCGAAGTGCCGGGGCAGGATCTCCTGTCATCTCACCTTGCTCCTGCCGA
GAAAGTATCCATCATGGCTGATGCAATGCGGCGGCTGCATACGCTTGATCCGGCTACCTGCCCATTCGAC
CACCAAGCGAAACATCGCATCGAGCGAGCACGTACTCGGATGGAAGCCGGTCTTGTCGATCAGGATGATC
TGGACGAAGAGCATCAGGGGCTCGCGCCAGCCGAACTGTTCGCCAGGCTCAAGGCGCGCATGCCCGACGG
CGAGGATCTCGTCGTGACCCATGGCGATGCCTGCTTGCCGAATATCATGGTGGAAAATGGCCGCTTTTCT
GGATTCATCGACTGTGGCCGGCTGGGTGTGGCGGACCGCTATCAGGACATAGCGTTGGCTACCCGTGATA
TTGCTGAAGAGCTTGGCGGCGAATGGGCTGACCGCTTCCTCGTGCTTTACGGTATCGCCGCTCCCGATTC
GCAGCGCATCGCCTTCTATCGCCTTCTTGACGAGTTCTTCTGAGCGGGACTCTGGGGTTCGAAATGACCG
ACCAAGCGACGCCCAACCTGCCATCACGAGATTTCGATTCCACCGCCGCCTTCTATGAAAGGTTGGGCTT
CGGAATCGTTTTCCGGGACGCCGGCTGGATGATCCTCCAGCGCGGGGATCTCATGCTGGAGTTCTTCGCC
CACCCCAACTTGTTTATTGCAGCTTATAATGGTTACAAATAAAGCAATAGCATCACAAATTTCACAAATA
AAGCATTTTTTTCACTGCATTCTAGTTGTGGTTTGTCCAAACTCATCAATGTATCTTATCATGTCTGTAT
ACCGTCGACCTCTAGCTAGAGCTTGGCGTAATCATGGTCATAGCTGTTTCCTGTGTGAAATTGTTATCCG
CTCACAATTCCACACAACATACGAGCCGGAAGCATAAAGTGTAAAGCCTGGGGTGCCTAATGAGTGAGCT
AACTCACATTAATTGCGTTGCGCTCACTGCCCGCTTTCCAGTCGGGAAACCTGTCGTGCCAGCTGCATTA
ATGAATCGGCCAACGCGCGGGGAGAGGCGGTTTGCGTATTGGGCGCTCTTCCGCTTCCTCGCTCACTGAC
TCGCTGCGCTCGGTCGTTCGGCTGCGGCGAGCGGTATCAGCTCACTCAAAGGCGGTAATACGGTTATCCA
CAGAATCAGGGGATAACGCAGGAAAGAACATGTGAGCAAAAGGCCAGCAAAAGGCCAGGAACCGTAAAAA
GGCCGCGTTGCTGGCGTTTTTCCATAGGCTCCGCCCCCCTGACGAGCATCACAAAAATCGACGCTCAAGT
CAGAGGTGGCGAAACCCGACAGGACTATAAAGATACCAGGCGTTTCCCCCTGGAAGCTCCCTCGTGCGCT
CTCCTGTTCCGACCCTGCCGCTTACCGGATACCTGTCCGCCTTTCTCCCTTCGGGAAGCGTGGCGCTTTC
TCATAGCTCACGCTGTAGGTATCTCAGTTCGGTGTAGGTCGTTCGCTCCAAGCTGGGCTGTGTGCACGAA
CCCCCCGTTCAGCCCGACCGCTGCGCCTTATCCGGTAACTATCGTCTTGAGTCCAACCCGGTAAGACACG
ACTTATCGCCACTGGCAGCAGCCACTGGTAACAGGATTAGCAGAGCGAGGTATGTAGGCGGTGCTACAGA
GTTCTTGAAGTGGTGGCCTAACTACGGCTACACTAGAAGAACAGTATTTGGTATCTGCGCTCTGCTGAAG
CCAGTTACCTTCGGAAAAAGAGTTGGTAGCTCTTGATCCGGCAAACAAACCACCGCTGGTAGCGGTGGTT
TTTTTGTTTGCAAGCAGCAGATTACGCGCAGAAAAAAAGGATCTCAAGAAGATCCTTTGATCTTTTCTAC
GGGGTCTGACGCTCAGTGGAACGAAAACTCACGTTAAGGGATTTTGGTCATGAGATTATCAAAAAGGATC
TTCACCTAGATCCTTTTAAATTAAAAATGAAGTTTTAAATCAATCTAAAGTATATATGAGTAAACTTGGT
CTGACAGTTACCAATGCTTAATCAGTGAGGCACCTATCTCAGCGATCTGTCTATTTCGTTCATCCATAGT
TGCCTGACTCCCCGTCGTGTAGATAACTACGATACGGGAGGGCTTACCATCTGGCCCCAGTGCTGCAATG
ATACCGCGAGACCCACGCTCACCGGCTCCAGATTTATCAGCAATAAACCAGCCAGCCGGAAGGGCCGAGC
GCAGAAGTGGTCCTGCAACTTTATCCGCCTCCATCCAGTCTATTAATTGTTGCCGGGAAGCTAGAGTAAG
TAGTTCGCCAGTTAATAGTTTGCGCAACGTTGTTGCCATTGCTACAGGCATCGTGGTGTCACGCTCGTCG
TTTGGTATGGCTTCATTCAGCTCCGGTTCCCAACGATCAAGGCGAGTTACATGATCCCCCATGTTGTGCA
AAAAAGCGGTTAGCTCCTTCGGTCCTCCGATCGTTGTCAGAAGTAAGTTGGCCGCAGTGTTATCACTCAT
GGTTATGGCAGCACTGCATAATTCTCTTACTGTCATGCCATCCGTAAGATGCTTTTCTGTGACTGGTGAG
TACTCAACCAAGTCATTCTGAGAATAGTGTATGCGGCGACCGAGTTGCTCTTGCCCGGCGTCAATACGGG
ATAATACCGCGCCACATAGCAGAACTTTAAAAGTGCTCATCATTGGAAAACGTTCTTCGGGGCGAAAACT
CTCAAGGATCTTACCGCTGTTGAGATCCAGTTCGATGTAACCCACTCGTGCACCCAACTGATCTTCAGCA
TCTTTTACTTTCACCAGCGTTTCTGGGTGAGCAAAAACAGGAAGGCAAAATGCCGCAAAAAAGGGAATAA
GGGCGACACGGAAATGTTGAATACTCATACTCTTCCTTTTTCAATATTATTGAAGCATTTATCAGGGTTA
TTGTCTCATGAGCGGATACATATTTGAATGTATTTAGAAAAATAAACAAATAGGGGTTCCGCGCACATTT
CCCCGAAAAGTGCCACCTGACGTC
